Addgene plasmid #210271: pcDNA5-FRT-TO-mCherry-N
Purpose: (Empty Backbone) N-terminal mCherry-tagging of inserts for inducible expression. Use with Flp-In T-Rex system.
Depositing lab: Niels Mailand. Depositing organization: University of Copenhagen. Publication: The SUMO-NIP45 pathway processes toxic DNA catenanes to prevent mitotic failure. Hertz EPT, Vega IA, Kruse T, Wang Y, Hendriks IA, Bizard AH, Eugui-Anta A, Hay RT, Nielsen ML, Nilsson J, Hickson ID, Mailand N. Nat Struct Mol Biol. 2023 Jul 20. doi: 10.1038/s41594-023-01045-0. PubMed 37474739.
Backbone
  Vector backbone: pcDNA5/FRT/TO
  Backbone manufacturer: Invitrogen
  Vector type: Mammalian Expression
  Selectable markers: Hygromycin ; Blasticidin
  Tag / fusion protein: mCherry (N terminal on backbone)
Growth in bacteria
  Bacterial resistance: Ampicillin, 100 μg/mL
  Growth temperature: 37°C
  Growth strain: DH5alpha
  Copy number: High Copy
Gene/Insert
  Gene/Insert name: None
  Tag / fusion protein: mCherry (N terminal on backbone)
Terms and licenses: Academic/Nonprofit Terms; Industry Terms: Not Available to Industry
How to cite: pcDNA5-FRT-TO-mCherry-N was a gift from Niels Mailand (Addgene plasmid # 210271 ; http://n2t.net/addgene:210271 ; RRID:Addgene_210271)
