[The description below was written by a language model from this plasmid's Addgene catalogue record and pLannotate feature annotations shown in this document.]
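Description:
pcDNA5-FRT-TO-mCherry-N is an empty mammalian expression backbone derived from Invitrogen's pcDNA5/FRT/TO, designed for tetracycline-inducible expression of proteins carrying an N-terminal mCherry tag in the Flp-In T-REx system. It carries no gene of interest. In bacteria the 5.8 kb plasmid is maintained through a high-copy ColE1/pUC-type origin and selected with ampicillin via the β-lactamase gene and its own promoter.

The expression cassette is driven by the human CMV immediate-early enhancer and promoter. Directly downstream lie short annotated fragments matched to PLtetO-1 and TRE3GV. These most likely reflect the tandem tet operator sites characteristic of the "TO" backbone rather than separate promoters. In host cells expressing the Tet repressor, these operators keep transcription silent until tetracycline or doxycycline is added. The mCherry coding sequence follows, with an unannotated stretch before the bovine growth hormone polyadenylation signal, presumably where an insert would be cloned in frame to produce a red fluorescent fusion; the record does not detail the cloning sites.

Downstream, an FRT site sits immediately in front of a hygromycin resistance gene that has no annotated promoter of its own and ends in an SV40 poly(A) signal. In the Flp-In arrangement, Flp recombinase integrates the plasmid at a single genomic FRT site in the host line, and this integration is what activates hygromycin resistance, so selection yields isogenic stable lines. Blasticidin is also listed as a selectable marker, but no blasticidin resistance gene is annotated; it probably refers to maintaining the Tet repressor in the host cells. The other small fragments (SV40 promoter, f1 ori, ble, lacI, lac promoter elements) appear to be backbone remnants.
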