Features (pLannotate 1.2.2; 21 found; start..end, strand, type, name):
     22..55      +  promoter       TRE3GV promoter (fragment): 3rd-generation Tet-responsive promoter that can be activated by binding of Tet-On® 3G, optimized for retroviral and lentiviral vectors
    140..847     +  CDS            mCherry: mCherry is a basic (constitutively fluorescent) red fluorescent protein published in 2004, derived from Discosoma sp.. It is reported to be a very rapidly-maturing monomer with low acid sensitivity.
    959..1183    +  polyA_signal   bGH poly(A) signal: bovine growth hormone polyadenylation signal
   1187..1208    +  promoter       SV40 promoter (fragment): SV40 enhancer and early promoter
   1229..1462    +  rep_origin     f1 ori (fragment) (sequence partly withheld): f1 bacteriophage origin of replication; arrow indicates direction of (+) strand synthesis
   1467..1514    +  protein_bind   FRT: FLP-mediated recombination occurs in the 8-bp core sequence TCTAGAAA (Turan and Bode, 2011). FLP recombinase from the Saccharomyces cerevisiae 2μ plasmid
   1522..2544    +  CDS            HygR: aminoglycoside phosphotransferase from E. coli; aph(4)-Ia; confers resistance to hygromycin
   2554..2679    +  CDS            ble (fragment): BLE_KLEPN - Experimental evidence at protein level: Swiss-Prot protein existence level 1. Binding protein with a strong affinity to the bleomycin family of antibiotics. Binds to CL990; an antimitotic-antibiotic compound. From Klebsiella pneumoniae.
   2674..2795    +  polyA_signal   SV40 poly(A) signal: SV40 polyadenylation signal
   2868..2884    -  protein_bind   lac operator: The lac repressor binds to the lac operator to inhibit transcription in E. coli. This inhibition can be relieved by adding lactose or isopropyl-β-D-thiogalactopyranoside (IPTG). lac repressor encoded by lacI
   2892..2922    -  promoter       lac promoter: promoter for the E. coli lac operon
   2937..2958    -  protein_bind   CAP binding site: CAP binding activates transcription in the presence of cAMP. E. coli catabolite activator protein
   2971..3063    -  CDS            lacI (fragment): lac repressor; lacI; The lac repressor binds to the lac operator to inhibit transcription in E. coli. This inhibition can be relieved by adding lactose or isopropyl-β-D-thiogalactopyranoside (IPTG).
   3246..3834    -  rep_origin     ori: high-copy-number ColE1/pMB1/pBR322/pUC origin of replication
   4005..4865    -  CDS            AmpR: β-lactamase; bla; confers resistance to ampicillin, carbenicillin, and related antibiotics
   4866..4970    -  promoter       AmpR promoter: bla
   5029..5081    -  misc_feature   bom (fragment): basis of mobility region from pBR322
   5236..5615    +  enhancer       CMV enhancer: human cytomegalovirus immediate early enhancer
   5616..5819    +  promoter       CMV promoter: human cytomegalovirus (CMV) immediate early promoter
   5821..5840    +  promoter       PLtetO-1 promoter (fragment): modified phage lambda PL promoter with tet operator sites (Lutz and Bujard, 1997)
   5842..14      +  promoter       PLtetO-1 promoter (fragment) (across the origin): modified phage lambda PL promoter with tet operator sites (Lutz and Bujard, 1997)
>Addgene plasmid #210271 | pcDNA5-FRT-TO-mCherry-N | addgene full sequence | sequence record 416611 | Addgene NGS Result
TCAGTGATAGAGATCGTCGACGAGCTCGTTTAGTGAACCGTCAGATCGCCTGGAGACGCCATCCACGCTG
TTTTGACCTCCATAGAAGACACCGGGACCGATCCAGCCTCCGGACTCTAGCGTTTAAACTTAAGCCACCA
TGGTGAGCAAGGGCGAGGAGGATAACATGGCCATCATCAAGGAGTTCATGCGCTTCAAGGTGCACATGGA
GGGCTCCGTGAACGGCCACGAGTTCGAGATCGAGGGCGAGGGCGAGGGCCGCCCCTACGAGGGCACCCAG
ACCGCCAAGCTGAAGGTGACCAAGGGTGGCCCCCTGCCCTTCGCCTGGGACATCCTGTCCCCTCAGTTCA
TGTACGGCTCCAAGGCCTACGTGAAGCACCCCGCCGACATCCCCGACTACTTGAAGCTGTCCTTCCCCGA
GGGCTTCAAGTGGGAGCGCGTGATGAACTTCGAGGACGGCGGCGTGGTGACCGTGACCCAGGACTCCTCC
CTGCAGGACGGCGAGTTCATCTACAAGGTGAAGCTGCGCGGCACCAACTTCCCCTCCGACGGCCCCGTAA
TGCAGAAGAAGACCATGGGCTGGGAGGCCTCCTCCGAGCGGATGTACCCCGAGGACGGCGCCCTGAAGGG
CGAGATCAAGCAGAGGCTGAAGCTGAAGGACGGCGGCCACTACGACGCTGAGGTCAAGACCACCTACAAG
GCCAAGAAGCCCGTGCAGCTGCCCGGCGCCTACAACGTCAACATCAAGTTGGACATCACCTCCCACAACG
AGGACTACACCATCGTGGAACAGTACGAACGCGCCGAGGGCCGCCACTCCACCGGCGGCATGGACGAGCT
GTACAAGGGTACCGAGCTCGGATCCACTAGTCCAGTGTGGTGGAATTCTGCAGATATCCAGCACAGTGGC
GGCCGCTCGAGTCTAGAGGGCCCGTTTAAACCCGCTGATCAGCCTCGACTGTGCCTTCTAGTTGCCAGCC
ATCTGTTGTTTGCCCCTCCCCCGTGCCTTCCTTGACCCTGGAAGGTGCCACTCCCACTGTCCTTTCCTAA
TAAAATGAGGAAATTGCATCGCATTGTCTGAGTAGGTGTCATTCTATTCTGGGGGGTGGGGTGGGGCAGG
ACAGCAAGGGGGAGGATTGGGAAGACAATAGCAGGCATGCTGGGGATGCGGTGGGCTCTATGGCTTCTGA
GGCGGAAAGAACCAGCTGGGGCTCTAGGGGGTATCCCC
[124 nt withheld, positions 1229-1352]
C
[91 nt withheld, positions 1354-1444]
AGGGTGATGGTTCACGTACCTAGAAGTTCCTATTCCGAAGTTCCTATTCTCTAGAAAGTATAGGAACTTC
CTTGGCCAAAAAGCCTGAACTCACCGCGACGTCTGTCGAGAAGTTTCTGATCGAAAAGTTCGACAGCGTC
TCCGACCTGATGCAGCTCTCGGAGGGCGAAGAATCTCGTGCTTTCAGCTTCGATGTAGGAGGGCGTGGAT
ATGTCCTGCGGGTAAATAGCTGCGCCGATGGTTTCTACAAAGATCGTTATGTTTATCGGCACTTTGCATC
GGCCGCGCTCCCGATTCCGGAAGTGCTTGACATTGGGGAATTCAGCGAGAGCCTGACCTATTGCATCTCC
CGCCGTGCACAGGGTGTCACGTTGCAAGACCTGCCTGAAACCGAACTGCCCGCTGTTCTGCAGCCGGTCG
CGGAGGCCATGGATGCGATCGCTGCGGCCGATCTTAGCCAGACGAGCGGGTTCGGCCCATTCGGACCGCA
AGGAATCGGTCAATACACTACATGGCGTGATTTCATATGCGCGATTGCTGATCCCCATGTGTATCACTGG
CAAACTGTGATGGACGACACCGTCAGTGCGTCCGTCGCGCAGGCTCTCGATGAGCTGATGCTTTGGGCCG
AGGACTGCCCCGAAGTCCGGCACCTCGTGCACGCGGATTTCGGCTCCAACAATGTCCTGACGGACAATGG
CCGCATAACAGCGGTCATTGACTGGAGCGAGGCGATGTTCGGGGATTCCCAATACGAGGTCGCCAACATC
TTCTTCTGGAGGCCGTGGTTGGCTTGTATGGAGCAGCAGACGCGCTACTTCGAGCGGAGGCATCCGGAGC
TTGCAGGATCGCCGCGGCTCCGGGCGTATATGCTCCGCATTGGTCTTGACCAACTCTATCAGAGCTTGGT
TGACGGCAATTTCGATGATGCAGCTTGGGCGCAGGGTCGATGCGACGCAATCGTCCGATCCGGAGCCGGG
ACTGTCGGGCGTACACAAATCGCCCGCAGAAGCGCGGCCGTCTGGACCGATGGCTGTGTAGAAGTACTCG
CCGATAGTGGAAACCGACGCCCCAGCACTCGTCCGAGGGCAAAGGAATAGCACGTACTACGAGATTTCGA
TTCCACCGCCGCCTTCTATGAAAGGTTGGGCTTCGGAATCGTTTTCCGGGACGCCGGCTGGATGATCCTC
CAGCGCGGGGATCTCATGCTGGAGTTCTTCGCCCACCCCAACTTGTTTATTGCAGCTTATAATGGTTACA
AATAAAGCAATAGCATCACAAATTTCACAAATAAAGCATTTTTTTCACTGCATTCTAGTTGTGGTTTGTC
CAAACTCATCAATGTATCTTATCATGTCTGTATACCGTCGACCTCTAGCTAGAGCTTGGCGTAATCATGG
TCATAGCTGTTTCCTGTGTGAAATTGTTATCCGCTCACAATTCCACACAACATACGAGCCGGAAGCATAA
AGTGTAAAGCCTGGGGTGCCTAATGAGTGAGCTAACTCACATTAATTGCGTTGCGCTCACTGCCCGCTTT
CCAGTCGGGAAACCTGTCGTGCCAGCTGCATTAATGAATCGGCCAACGCGCGGGGAGAGGCGGTTTGCGT
ATTGGGCGCTCTTCCGCTTCCTCGCTCACTGACTCGCTGCGCTCGGTCGTTCGGCTGCGGCGAGCGGTAT
CAGCTCACTCAAAGGCGGTAATACGGTTATCCACAGAATCAGGGGATAACGCAGGAAAGAACATGTGAGC
AAAAGGCCAGCAAAAGGCCAGGAACCGTAAAAAGGCCGCGTTGCTGGCGTTTTTCCATAGGCTCCGCCCC
CCTGACGAGCATCACAAAAATCGACGCTCAAGTCAGAGGTGGCGAAACCCGACAGGACTATAAAGATACC
AGGCGTTTCCCCCTGGAAGCTCCCTCGTGCGCTCTCCTGTTCCGACCCTGCCGCTTACCGGATACCTGTC
CGCCTTTCTCCCTTCGGGAAGCGTGGCGCTTTCTCATAGCTCACGCTGTAGGTATCTCAGTTCGGTGTAG
GTCGTTCGCTCCAAGCTGGGCTGTGTGCACGAACCCCCCGTTCAGCCCGACCGCTGCGCCTTATCCGGTA
ACTATCGTCTTGAGTCCAACCCGGTAAGACACGACTTATCGCCACTGGCAGCAGCCACTGGTAACAGGAT
TAGCAGAGCGAGGTATGTAGGCGGTGCTACAGAGTTCTTGAAGTGGTGGCCTAACTACGGCTACACTAGA
AGAACAGTATTTGGTATCTGCGCTCTGCTGAAGCCAGTTACCTTCGGAAAAAGAGTTGGTAGCTCTTGAT
CCGGCAAACAAACCACCGCTGGTAGCGGTGGTTTTTTTGTTTGCAAGCAGCAGATTACGCGCAGAAAAAA
AGGATCTCAAGAAGATCCTTTGATCTTTTCTACGGGGTCTGACGCTCAGTGGAACGAAAACTCACGTTAA
GGGATTTTGGTCATGAGATTATCAAAAAGGATCTTCACCTAGATCCTTTTAAATTAAAAATGAAGTTTTA
AATCAATCTAAAGTATATATGAGTAAACTTGGTCTGACAGTTACCAATGCTTAATCAGTGAGGCACCTAT
CTCAGCGATCTGTCTATTTCGTTCATCCATAGTTGCCTGACTCCCCGTCGTGTAGATAACTACGATACGG
GAGGGCTTACCATCTGGCCCCAGTGCTGCAATGATACCGCGAGACCCACGCTCACCGGCTCCAGATTTAT
CAGCAATAAACCAGCCAGCCGGAAGGGCCGAGCGCAGAAGTGGTCCTGCAACTTTATCCGCCTCCATCCA
GTCTATTAATTGTTGCCGGGAAGCTAGAGTAAGTAGTTCGCCAGTTAATAGTTTGCGCAACGTTGTTGCC
ATTGCTACAGGCATCGTGGTGTCACGCTCGTCGTTTGGTATGGCTTCATTCAGCTCCGGTTCCCAACGAT
CAAGGCGAGTTACATGATCCCCCATGTTGTGCAAAAAAGCGGTTAGCTCCTTCGGTCCTCCGATCGTTGT
CAGAAGTAAGTTGGCCGCAGTGTTATCACTCATGGTTATGGCAGCACTGCATAATTCTCTTACTGTCATG
CCATCCGTAAGATGCTTTTCTGTGACTGGTGAGTACTCAACCAAGTCATTCTGAGAATAGTGTATGCGGC
GACCGAGTTGCTCTTGCCCGGCGTCAATACGGGATAATACCGCGCCACATAGCAGAACTTTAAAAGTGCT
CATCATTGGAAAACGTTCTTCGGGGCGAAAACTCTCAAGGATCTTACCGCTGTTGAGATCCAGTTCGATG
TAACCCACTCGTGCACCCAACTGATCTTCAGCATCTTTTACTTTCACCAGCGTTTCTGGGTGAGCAAAAA
CAGGAAGGCAAAATGCCGCAAAAAAGGGAATAAGGGCGACACGGAAATGTTGAATACTCATACTCTTCCT
TTTTCAATATTATTGAAGCATTTATCAGGGTTATTGTCTCATGAGCGGATACATATTTGAATGTATTTAG
AAAAATAAACAAATAGGGGTTCCGCGCACATTTCCCCGAAAAGTGCCACCTGACGTCGACGGATCGGGAG
ATCTCCCGATCCCCTATGGTGCACTCTCAGTACAATCTGCTCTGATGCCGCATAGTTAAGCCAGTATCTG
CTCCCTGCTTGTGTGTTGGAGGTCGCTGAGTAGTGCGCGAGCAAAATTTAAGCTACAACAAGGCAAGGCT
TGACCGACAATTGCATGAAGAATCTGCTTAGGGTTAGGCGTTTTGCGCTGCTTCGCGATGTACGGGCCAG
ATATACGCGTTGACATTGATTATTGACTAGTTATTAATAGTAATCAATTACGGGGTCATTAGTTCATAGC
CCATATATGGAGTTCCGCGTTACATAACTTACGGTAAATGGCCCGCCTGGCTGACCGCCCAACGACCCCC
GCCCATTGACGTCAATAATGACGTATGTTCCCATAGTAACGCCAATAGGGACTTTCCATTGACGTCAATG
GGTGGAGTATTTACGGTAAACTGCCCACTTGGCAGTACATCAAGTGTATCATATGCCAAGTACGCCCCCT
ATTGACGTCAATGACGGTAAATGGCCCGCCTGGCATTATGCCCAGTACATGACCTTATGGGACTTTCCTA
CTTGGCAGTACATCTACGTATTAGTCATCGCTATTACCATGGTGATGCGGTTTTGGCAGTACATCAATGG
GCGTGGATAGCGGTTTGACTCACGGGGATTTCCAAGTCTCCACCCCATTGACGTCAATGGGAGTTTGTTT
TGGCACCAAAATCAACGGGACTTTCCAAAATGTCGTAACAACTCCGCCCCATTGACGCAAATGGGCGGTA
GGCGTGTACGGTGGGAGGTCTATATAAGCAGAGCTCTCCCTATCAGTGATAGAGATCTCCCTA
